Addgene plasmid #70879: pFOSGE_COF2C03
Purpose: Gateway entry clone
Depositing lab: Alexander Stark. Depositing organization: Research Institute of Molecular Pathology (IMP). Publication: Transcriptional regulators form diverse groups with context-dependent regulatory functions. Stampfel G, Kazmar T, Frank O, Wienerroither S, Reiter F, Stark A. Nature. 2015 Nov 9. doi: 10.1038/nature15545. PubMed 26550828.
Backbone
  Vector backbone: pDONR221
  Backbone manufacturer: Invitrogen
  Backbone size w/o insert (bp): 4762
  Vector type: Gateway entry vector
Growth in bacteria
  Bacterial resistance: Kanamycin, 50 μg/mL
  Growth temperature: 37°C
  Growth strain: DH5alpha
  Copy number: High Copy
Gene/Insert
  Gene/Insert name: dik (alt names: FBgn0030891; CG7098, FBtr0074510)
  Species: D. melanogaster (fly)
  Insert size (bp): 1668
  Cloning method: Gateway Cloning
  Sequencing primers: 5′ M13-F20; 3′ M13R
Terms and licenses: Academic/Nonprofit Terms; Industry Terms: Not Available to Industry
How to cite: pFOSGE_COF2C03 was a gift from Alexander Stark (Addgene plasmid # 70879 ; http://n2t.net/addgene:70879 ; RRID:Addgene_70879)
