[The description below was written by a language model from this plasmid's Addgene catalogue record.]
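Description:
pFOSGE_COF2C03 is a Gateway entry clone built on the commercial pDONR221 donor backbone and carrying the Drosophila melanogaster gene dik (also listed as CG7098, corresponding to transcript FBtr0074510) as an insert of about 1.7 kb. It is a bacterial cloning plasmid rather than an expression vector. It is maintained at high copy number in standard E. coli cloning strains and is selected with kanamycin. The insert was introduced by Gateway recombination. In a pDONR221-derived entry clone, this normally replaces the donor vector's counter-selectable cassette, leaving the insert flanked by attL recombination sites. M13 forward and reverse primer sites lie outside the insert and are used for sequence verification. No feature table accompanies the record, so the exact boundaries of the insert, the presence or absence of a stop codon, and any added tags are not stated.

As an entry clone, the plasmid has no recorded promoter to drive dik expression in eukaryotic cells. Its role is to serve as a shuttle from which the coding sequence can be moved by LR recombination into any compatible destination vector, which then supplies the promoter, fusion partners and host-specific selection. The clone naming and the associated study, which examined how transcriptional regulators fall into groups with context-dependent regulatory functions, suggest that it belongs to a larger collection of fly transcription factor and cofactor clones. The record does not say which destination vectors or assays were used with this clone.
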