>Addgene plasmid #70879 | pFOSGE_COF2C03 | depositor partial sequence | sequence record 126821 | insert
ATGAGTGCGAACCTGAAGAATATCAAACTGGCCCACTTCAGTGGTTCGCTCGGTTCCGGTGGCTTTGGCA
TCTCTGCGTCATCCGGAGGAGCTGGAAAACTGCCCACAAATGGCACAGGTGGCGGCAAATCCGCCCCAAC
GAGCACCTTCCTGGACTCCGAGGTGCTGGCCACGCCCGGCGGCGTCGTTATACCAATAATTCGCACTCGG
GACGTGCCCAAATTGCTGCCCACCATTGCAGCGGCACTGCAGCGTCCGGCGGATGATCATTTGGCGGCCG
AGGATCTGGATGCAGTGCAACTGGAGCTGGAACAGATGCTCTCCAATGTGGCGCTACGCACGCGCGTCCT
GAAAGCGGAGTATGATAGCCTCGACAAGGATGAGAAGCGCCAGGATCGAAGAAAGCTCGACCGTGTGCCT
GGATCGCCACCTTGTCCGGCTAGCATGCTCAACGGCTTGCTGGGCATCGGCAGCAACTCGTCGACGAGTC
TGGGCAGCCCGCTGGGCGGCGGAGGCGCCTCATCCTCTAGCCAATCGAAGCGCAAGCGGGATGAGCCAAC
GGGCGTGCGCAAAAAGCACTCTTCGATGACCATTCTCAAGCAACAGGGCGTTTCCGGCGGCACCTCGAAG
CACCAGGCCAAGAACAGCCCCTTGGTCGTGCACACCGACGACAGCATGGACTATCTGCCCACACTGGCGG
CCGCCAATGCCTCTGGATCCGTGCTGCCGCATCACCAGCCGCTGCCGCAGCTACCGAAAATGACGGTGCC
CAAGAACGATACGCCCAACAAGTTCTGGCTATCCGTGGAGCCCTACTGCATGCCTCTAACCAACGAGGAT
CTGCGCCTAATCGATGACCTGCTGGAGCAGTATTGGGGTCCACTGGTGCCGCCAGTGCCACCTCTGGGTC
CCCACTACTCCACAGTTTGGGCCCAGGAGGATATAAAGGCGCTGCAGCCGGGCGGAGCTCGAATTAAATC
GAACAATTCCAGCGGAATGCTCAAAAAGGCCGAAGGCATGGTGGATGAGAGCATCACTGGTCCACTCACC
CAGCGTTTGGTGTCCGCCTTAATGGAGGAGTCCCTGATGACGCTGCCCAGCGAACAGGCCGCCGTGGGCG
AGCACAGCAACAGCACCACGAGCAGCAGCAACGAGAACACCCACTCGCACTCCTCGTCCTCGGCAAATGC
TGCCGCAGCAGCTGCTTCCGGGAACTTTCGATCTCTCGCCATGATGAAACACGGCGTGGGCATCGAACAG
CGCCTGAAGAAGACTCTCATCGAGAACGGACTGATCGATGCCAGTGAGTTTGCGGCCCACGAAGACGTGG
ACGAGGTGCTGATGGAGATCAAGCGCGTAACGACCGAAATCAGCACCATTTCGCAGTTTAACAGCGAGGA
ATTGAAGCGACTGCGTGCCGTTGCCAGTGAGGAAATCAAGCGCATTGCCATCAAACAGAAATTGGACATG
GTGGACCAGGAGATACTCGAGTGCTACAAGCGAATGCTGCAGTATCGGGCCAAGCGCAAGGGCCACACCA
TCGAGGAGAAGCAGGAGATACTGCGGCTGACCAACGAGCAGCGCCTACTTGCGGATCAGCTGGAGCGTAT
GCAGATGCATCTGCCCTGCATCGGCGGCTCCGGCAACTCCCTGTTAGAGCCAAAGATG
