>Addgene plasmid #70879 | pFOSGE_COF2C03 | addgene partial sequence | sequence record 130407 | M13-Rev 5'-CAGGAAACAGCTATGACC-3'
ATTTTATTTTGACTGATAGTGACCTGTTCGTTGCAACAAATTGATAAGCAATGCTTTCTTATAATGCCAA
CTTTGTACAAGAAAGCTGGGTCCATCTTTGGCTCTAACAGGGAGTTGCCGGAGCCGCCGATGCAGGGCAG
ATGCATCTGCATACGCTCCAGCTGATCCGCAAGTAGGCGCTGCTCGTTGGTCAGCCGCAGTATCTCCTGC
TTCTCCTCGATGGTGTGGCCCTTGCGCTTGGCCCGATACTGCAGCATTCGCTTGTAGCACTCGAGTATCT
CCTGGTCCACCATGTCCAATTTCTGTTTGATGGCAATGCGCTTGATTTCCTCACTGGCAACGGCACGCAG
TCGCTTCAATTCCTCGCTGTTAAACTGCGAAATGGTGCTGATTTCGGTCGTTACGCGCTTGATCTCCATC
AGCACCTCGTCCACGTCTTCGTGGGCCGCAAACTCACTGGCATCGATCAGTCCGTTCTCGATGAGAGTCT
TCTTCAGGCGCTGTTCGATGCCCACGCCGTGTTTCATCATGGCGAGAGATCGAAAGTTCCCGGAAGCAGC
TGCTGCGGCAGCATTTGCCGAGGACGAGGAGTGCGAGTGGGTGTTCTCGTTGCTGCTGCTCGTGGTGCTG
TTGCTGTGCTCGCCCACGGCGGCCTG
